Addgene plasmid #1581: L3617
Purpose: (Empty Backbone)
Depositing lab: Andrew Fire. Depositing organization: Carnegie Institution for Science.
Backbone
  Vector backbone: Unknown
  Backbone size (bp): 8224
  Vector type: Worm Expression
Growth in bacteria
  Bacterial resistance: Ampicillin, 100 μg/mL
  Growth temperature: 37°C
  Growth strain: DH5alpha
  Copy number: Unknown
Gene/Insert
  Gene/Insert name: None
  Tag / fusion protein: unc54-204, unc545', IVSA, SV40NLS, gfpN, IVSR, gfpF64L, gfpS65T, IVSS, gfpY145F, gfpM153T, gfpV163A, IVST, gfpC, lacZN, ...
  Cloning method: Restriction Enzyme
Terms and licenses: Academic/Nonprofit Terms; Industry Terms: Not Available to Industry
Depositor comments: See Fire Lab Vector Kit Documentation 1997. Fire Lab Miniprep Number pPD116.07, Ligation number L3617.
How to cite: L3617 was a gift from Andrew Fire (Addgene plasmid # 1581 ; http://n2t.net/addgene:1581 ; RRID:Addgene_1581)
