[The description below was written by a language model from this plasmid's Addgene catalogue record and pLannotate feature annotations shown in this document.]
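Description:
L3617 (also recorded as miniprep pPD116.07) is a Caenorhabditis elegans expression vector from the 1997 Fire Lab Vector Kit, catalogued as an empty backbone of roughly 8.2 kb with no user insert; the parental backbone is listed as unknown. It is propagated in E. coli through a high-copy ColE1/pUC-type origin and selected with ampicillin via the bla gene and its promoter. The feature table also picks up pUC-derived remnants: a fragment of the pUC18/19 multiple cloning site, the lac promoter, operator and CAP binding site, and small lacI, rop and bom fragments.

The payload is a nuclear-targeted GFP–β-galactosidase fusion reporter. The catalogue's component list begins with unc-54 elements (unc54-204 and unc-54 5′ sequence), suggesting that regulatory sequence from this body-wall muscle myosin gene lies upstream of the reporter, although the record does not spell out their exact extent or function. These are followed by a synthetic intron (IVSA), an SV40 nuclear localization signal, and a GFP coding region carrying the F64L, S65T, Y145F, M153T and V163A substitutions, interrupted by further artificial introns (IVSR, IVSS, IVST), which are typically included to improve transgene expression in worms. GFP runs into lacZ, consistent with the annotated GFP-like CDS followed by several lacZ segments; the breaks between those segments are consistent with additional introns, but the component list is truncated, so downstream elements are not fully stated. Short hits to trpS and aex-5 are probably linker or 3′ sequence matches rather than functional genes. Such vectors serve as dual fluorescent and histochemical reporters, or as starting points for building promoter or gene fusions in transgenic worms.
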