Features (pLannotate 1.2.2; 16 found; start..end, strand, type, name):
     18..55      -  misc_feature   MCS (fragment): pUC18/19 multiple cloning site
    419..1294    +  CDS            vsfGFP-9 (fragment): vsfGFP-9 is a basic (constitutively fluorescent) green fluorescent protein published in 2015, derived from Aequorea victoria. It has low acid sensitivity.
   1289..1369    +  CDS            trpS (fragment): SYW_ECOLI - Experimental evidence at protein level: Swiss-Prot protein existence level 1. Catalyzes the attachment of tryptophan to tRNA(Trp). Amino acylates tRNA(Trp) with both L- and D-tryptophan, although D-tryptophan is a poor substrate (PubMed:10918062). From Escherichia coli (strain K12).
   1374..1506    +  CDS            lacZα (fragment): LacZα fragment of β-galactosidase; lacZ fragment
   1558..1892    +  CDS            lacZ (fragment): β-galactosidase; lacZ
   1939..4929    +  CDS            lacZ: BGAL_ECOLI - Experimental evidence at protein level: Swiss-Prot protein existence level 1. From Escherichia coli (strain K12).
   5482..5634    +  CDS            aex-5 (fragment): AEX5_CAEEL - Also known as kpc-3 From Caenorhabditis elegans.
   5762..5797    +  CDS            rop (fragment): Rop protein, which maintains plasmids at low copy number; rop
   5899..5998    +  misc_feature   bom (fragment): basis of mobility region from pBR322
   6096..6200    +  promoter       AmpR promoter: bla
   6201..7061    +  CDS            AmpR: β-lactamase; bla; confers resistance to ampicillin, carbenicillin, and related antibiotics
   7232..7820    +  rep_origin     ori: high-copy-number ColE1/pMB1/pBR322/pUC origin of replication
   8003..8095    +  CDS            lacI (fragment): lac repressor; lacI; The lac repressor binds to the lac operator to inhibit transcription in E. coli. This inhibition can be relieved by adding lactose or isopropyl-β-D-thiogalactopyranoside (IPTG).
   8108..8129    +  protein_bind   CAP binding site: CAP binding activates transcription in the presence of cAMP. E. coli catabolite activator protein
   8144..8174    +  promoter       lac promoter: promoter for the E. coli lac operon
   8182..8198    +  protein_bind   lac operator: The lac repressor binds to the lac operator to inhibit transcription in E. coli. This inhibition can be relieved by adding lactose or isopropyl-β-D-thiogalactopyranoside (IPTG). lac repressor encoded by lacI
>Addgene plasmid #1581 | L3617 | depositor full sequence | sequence record 191 | Author sequence
ATGACCATGATTACGCCAAGCTTGCATGCCTGCAGGTCGACTCTAGAGGATCCCCAATTCTTGAGACTTC
CACTATCTTCTCTGGCACCCTCCACTACGCGTAGGCGTCTCTCGCTTCGTGTATTCCCGGGAAGCCGGGT
TCCCGTCTCTCCCGCCGCTGCCGCTGCCGCACACAGCTTTACACCTCGTAGAATCCCCAAAGAGGGGCGT
GGCTTGCGGGTGCCAACATCCTCCTGCCGAGGAAGAAGCAGGCACTCATCACTCGCATCATCAACCTCGG
GATTGGCCAAAGGACCCAAAGGTATGTTTCGAATGATACTAACATAACATAGAACATTTTCAGGAGGACC
CTTGGAGGGTACCGAGCTCAGAAAAAATGACTGCTCCAAAGAAGAAGCGTAAGGTACCGGTAGAAAAAAT
GAGTAAAGGAGAAGAACTTTTCACTGGAGTTGTCCCAATTCTTGTTGAATTAGATGGTGATGTTAATGGG
CACAAATTTTCTGTCAGTGGAGAGGGTGAAGGTGATGCAACATACGGAAAACTTACCCTTAAATTTATTT
GCACTACTGGAAAACTACCTGTTCCATGGGTAAGTTTAAACATATATATACTAACTAACCCTGATTATTT
AAATTTTCAGCCAACACTTGTCACTACTCTCACTTATGGTGTTCAATGCTTCTCGAGATACCCAGATCAT
ATGAAACAGCATGACTTTTTCAAGAGTGCCATGCCCGAAGGTTATGTACAGGAAAGAACTATATTTTTCA
AAGATGACGGGAACTACAAGACACGTAAGTTTAAACAGTTCGGTACTAACTAACCATACATATTTAAATT
TTCAGGTGCTGAAGTCAAGTTTGAAGGTGATACCCTTGTTAATAGAATCGAGTTAAAAGGTATTGATTTT
AAAGAAGATGGAAACATTCTTGGACACAAATTGGAATACAACTTCAACTCACACAACGTATACATCACTG
CCGACAAACAAAAGAATGGGATCAAAGCGGTAAGTTTAAACATGATTTTACTAACTAACTAATCTGATTT
AAATTTTCAGAACTTCAAAATTAGACACAACATTGAAGATGGAAGCGTTCAACTAGCAGACCATTATCAA
CAAAATACTCCAATTGGCGATGGCCCTGTCCTTTTACCAGACAACCATTACCTGTCCACACAATCTGCCC
TTTCGAAAGATCCCAACGAAAAGAGAGACCACATGGTCCTTCTTGAGTTTGTAACAGCTGCTGGGATTAC
ACATGGCATGGATGAACTATACAAATGCCCGGTGGGTGAAGACCAGAAACAGCACCTCGAACTGAGCCGC
GATATTGCCCAGCGTTTCAACGCGCTGTATGGCGAGATCGATCCCGTCGTTTTACAACGTCGTGACTGGG
AAAACCCTGGCGTTACCCAACTTAATCGCCTTGCAGCACATCCCCCTTTCGCCAGCTGGCGTAATAGCGA
AGAGGCCCGCACCGATCGCCCTTCCCAACAGTTGCGAAGGTAAGTTTAAACAGATCCATACTAACTAACT
TGTTCTGACATAATTTTCAGCTTGAATGGCGAATGGCGCTTTGCCTGGTTTCCGGCACCAGAAGCGGTGC
CGGAAAGCTGGCTGGAGTGCGATCTTCCTGAGGCCGATACTGTCGTCGTCCCCTCAAACTGGCAGATGCA
CGGTTACGATGCGCCCATCTACACCAACGTGACCTATCCCATTACGGTCAATCCGCCGTTTGTTCCCACG
GAGAATCCGACGGGTTGTTACTCGCTCACATTTAATGTTGATGAAAGCTGGCTACAGGAAGGCCAGACGC
GAATTATTTTTGATGGCGTTAACTCGGCGTTTCATCTGTGGTGCAACGGGCGCTGGGTCGGTTACGGCCA
GGTAAGTTTAATTAAGTTGATACTAACTAACAAGATCTGATTAATTTTCAGGACAGTCGTTTGCCGTCTG
AATTTGACCTGAGCGCATTTTTACGCGCCGGAGAAAACCGCCTCGCGGTGATGGTGCTGCGCTGGAGTGA
CGGCAGTTATCTGGAAGATCAGGATATGTGGCGGATGAGCGGCATTTTCCGTGACGTCTCGTTGCTGCAT
AAACCGACTACACAAATCAGCGATTTCCATGTTGCCACTCGCTTTAATGATGATTTCTCCCGCGCTGTAC
TGGAGGCTGAAGTCCAGGTAAGTTTAAACAGGATCTTACTAACTAACATGCTAACACTGAATTTTCAGAT
GTGCGGCGAGTTGCGTGACTACCTACGGGTAACAGTTTCTTTATGGCAGGGTGAAACGCAGGTCGCCAGC
GGCACCGCGCCTTTCGGCGGTGAAATTATCGATGAGCGTGGTGGTTATGCCGATCGCGTCACACTACGTC
TGAACGTCGAAAACCCGAAACTGTGGAGCGCCGAAATCCCGAATCTCTATCGTGCGGTGGTTGAACTGCA
CACCGCCGACGGCACGCTGATTGAAGCAGAAGCCTGCGATGTCGGTTTCCGCGAGGTGCGGATTGAAAAT
GGTCTGCTGCTGCTGAACGGCAAGCCGTTGCTGATTCGAGGCGTTAACCGTCACGAGCATCATCCTCTGC
ATGGTCAGGTCATGGATGAGCAGACGATGGTGCAGGATGTAAGTTTAAACTATTCGTTACTAACTAACTT
TAAACATTTAAATTTTCAGATCCTGCTGATGAAGCAGAACAACTTTAACGCCGTGCGCTGTTCGCATTAT
CCGAACCATCCGCTGTGGTACACGCTGTGCGACCGCTACGGCCTGTATGTGGTGGATGAAGCCAATATTG
AAACCCACGGCATGGTGCCAATGAATCGTCTGACCGATGATCCGCGCTGGCTACCGGCGATGAGCGAACG
CGTAACGCGAATGGTGCAGCGCGATCGTAATCACCCGAGTGTGATCATCTGGTCGCTGGGGAATGGTAAG
TTTAAACAGTTGAATACTAACTAACGGAGATCTTTGAAATTTTCAGAATCAGGCCACGGCGCTAATCACG
ACGCGCTGTATCGCTGGATCAAATCTGTCGATCCTTCCCGCCCGGTGCAGTATGAAGGCGGCGGAGCCGA
CACCACGGCCACCGATATTATTTGCCCGATGTACGCGCGCGTGGATGAAGACCAGCCCTTCCCGGCTGTG
CCGAAATGGTCCATCAAAAAATGGCTTTCGCTACCTGGAGAGACGCGCCCGCTGATTCTTTGCGAGGTAA
GTTTAAACAGAACTCTACTAACTAACACATTAGATCCTAATTTTCAGTACGCTCACGCGATGGGCAACAG
TCTTGGCGGTTTCGCTAAATACTGGCAGGCGTTTCGTCAGTATCCCCGTTTACAGGGCGGCTTCGTCTGG
GACTGGGTGGATCAGTCGCTGATTAAATATGATGAAAACGGCAACCCGTGGTCGGCTTACGGCGGTGATT
TTGGCGATACGCCGAACGATCGCCAGTTCTGTATGAACGGTCTGGTCTTTGCCGACCGCACGCCGCATCC
AGCGTAAGTTTAAACAATAACCTACTAACTAACGTAGATAATTTAAATTTTCAGGCTGACGGAAGCAAAA
CACCAGCAGCAGTTTTTCCAGTTCCGTTTATCCGGGCAAACCATCGAAGTGACCAGCGAATACCTGTTCC
GTCATAGCGATAACGAGCTCCTGCACTGGATGGTGGCGCTGGATGGTAAGCCGCTGGCAAGCGGTGAAGT
GCCTCTGGATGTCGCTCCACAAGGTAAACAGTTGATTGAACTGCCTGAACTACCGCAGCCGGAGAGCGCC
GGGCAACTCTGGCTCACAGTACGCGTAGTGCAACCGAACGCGACCGCATGGTCAGAAGCCGGGCACATCA
GCGCATGGCAGCAGTGGAGGTAAGTTTAAACAAGATCCTACTAACTAACTCTACATTGATGAATTTTCAG
ACTGGCGGAAAACCTCAGTGTGACGCTCCCCGCCGCGTCCCACGCCATCCCGCATCTGACCACCAGCGAA
ATGGATTTTTGCATCGAGCTGGGTAATAAGCGTTGGCAATTTAACCGCCAGTCAGGCTTTCTTTCACAGA
TGTGGATTGGCGATAAAAAACAACTGCTGACGCCGCTGCGCGATCAGTTCACCCGTGCACCGCTGGATAA
CGACATTGGCGTAAGTGAAGCGACCCGCATTGACCCTAACGCCTGGGTCGGTAAGTTTAAACAAAGTTGT
ACTAACTAACGAAGATCTTGATAATTTTCAGAACGCTGGAAGGCGGCGGGCCATTACCAGGCCGAAGCAG
CGTTGTTGCAGTGCACGGCAGATACACTTGCTGATGCGGTGCTGATTACGACCGCTCACGCGTGGCAGCA
TCAGGGGAAAACCTTATTTATCAGCCGGAAAACCTACCGGATTGATGGTAGTGGTCAAATGGCGATTACC
GTTGATGTTGAAGTGGCGAGCGATACACCGCATCCGGCGCGGATTGGCCTGAACTGCCAGCTGGCGCAGG
TAGCAGAGCGGGTAAACTGGCTCGGATTAGGGCCGCAAGAAAACTATCCCGACCGCCTTACTGCCGCCTG
TTTTGACCGCTGGGATCTGCCATTGTCAGACATGTAGTAAGTTTAAACTTGATAGTACTAACTAACATGT
TTCATTTAAATTTTCAGTACCCCGTACGTCTTCCCGAGCGAAAACGGTCTGCGCTGCGGGACGCGCGAAT
TGAATTATGGCCCACACCAGTGGCGCGGCGACTTCCAGTTCAACATCAGCCGCTACAGTCAACAGCAACT
GATGGAAACCAGCCATCGCCATCTGCTGCACGCGGAAGAAGGCACATGGCTGAATATCGACGGTTTCCAT
ATGGGGATTGGTGGCGACGACTCCTGGAGCCCGTCAGTATCGGCGGAATTCCAACTGAGCGCCGGTCGCT
ACCATTACCAACTTGTCTGGTGTCAAAAATAATAGGGGCCGCTGTCATCAGAGTAAGTTTAAACTGAGTT
CTACTAACTAACGAGTAATATTTAAATTTTCAGCATCTCGCGCCCGTGCCTCTGACTTCTAAGTCCAATT
ACTCTTCAACATCCCTACATGCTCTTTCTCCCTGTGCTCCCACCCCCTATTTTTGTTATTATCAAAAAAC
TTCTCTTAATTTCTTTGTTTTTTAGCTTCTTTTAAGTCACCTCTAACAATGAAATTGTGTAGATTCAAAA
ATAGAATTAATTCGTAATAAAAAGTCGAAAAAAATTGTGCTCCCTCCCCCCATTAATAATAATTCTATCC
CAAAATCTACACAATGTTCTGTGTACACTTCTTATGTTTTTTACTTCTGATAAATTTTTTTGAAACATCA
TAGAAAAAACCGCACACAAAATACCTTATCATATGTTACGTTTCAGTTTATGACCGCAATTTTTATTTCT
TCGCACGTCTGGGCCTCTCATGACGTCAAATCATGCTCATCGTGAAAAAGTTTTGGAGTATTTTTGGAAT
TTTTCAATCAAGTGAAAGTTTATGAAATTAATTTTCCTGCTTTTGCTTTTTGGGGTTTCCCCTATTGTTT
GTCAAGATTTCGAGGACGGCGTTTTTCTTGCTAAAATCACAAGTATTGATGAGCACGATGCAAGAAAGAT
CGGAAGAAGGTTTGGGTTTGAGGCTCAGTGGAAGGTGAGTAGAAGTTGATAATTTGAAAGTGGAGTAGTG
TCTATGGGGTTTTTGCCTTAAATGACAGAATACATTCCCAATATACCAAACATAACTGTTTCCTACTAGT
CGGCCGTACGGGCCCTTTCGTCTCGCGCGTTTCGGTGATGACGGTGAAAACCTCTGACACATGCAGCTCC
CGGAGACGGTCACAGCTTGTCTGTAAGCGGATGCCGGGAGCAGACAAGCCCGTCAGGGCGCGTCAGCGGG
TGTTGGCGGGTGTCGGGGCTGGCTTAACTATGCGGCATCAGAGCAGATTGTACTGAGAGTGCACCATATG
CGGTGTGAAATACCGCACAGATGCGTAAGGAGAAAATACCGCATCAGGCGGCCTTAAGGGCCTCGTGATA
CGCCTATTTTTATAGGTTAATGTCATGATAATAATGGTTTCTTAGACGTCAGGTGGCACTTTTCGGGGAA
ATGTGCGCGGAACCCCTATTTGTTTATTTTTCTAAATACATTCAAATATGTATCCGCTCATGAGACAATA
ACCCTGATAAATGCTTCAATAATATTGAAAAAGGAAGAGTATGAGTATTCAACATTTCCGTGTCGCCCTT
ATTCCCTTTTTTGCGGCATTTTGCCTTCCTGTTTTTGCTCACCCAGAAACGCTGGTGAAAGTAAAAGATG
CTGAAGATCAGTTGGGTGCACGAGTGGGTTACATCGAACTGGATCTCAACAGCGGTAAGATCCTTGAGAG
TTTTCGCCCCGAAGAACGTTTTCCAATGATGAGCACTTTTAAAGTTCTGCTATGTGGCGCGGTATTATCC
CGTATTGACGCCGGGCAAGAGCAACTCGGTCGCCGCATACACTATTCTCAGAATGACTTGGTTGAGTACT
CACCAGTCACAGAAAAGCATCTTACGGATGGCATGACAGTAAGAGAATTATGCAGTGCTGCCATAACCAT
GAGTGATAACACTGCGGCCAACTTACTTCTGACAACGATCGGAGGACCGAAGGAGCTAACCGCTTTTTTG
CACAACATGGGGGATCATGTAACTCGCCTTGATCGTTGGGAACCGGAGCTGAATGAAGCCATACCAAACG
ACGAGCGTGACACCACGATGCCTGTAGCAATGGCAACAACGTTGCGCAAACTATTAACTGGCGAACTACT
TACTCTAGCTTCCCGGCAACAATTAATAGACTGGATGGAGGCGGATAAAGTTGCAGGACCACTTCTGCGC
TCGGCCCTTCCGGCTGGCTGGTTTATTGCTGATAAATCTGGAGCCGGTGAGCGTGGGTCTCGCGGTATCA
TTGCAGCACTGGGGCCAGATGGTAAGCCCTCCCGTATCGTAGTTATCTACACGACGGGGAGTCAGGCAAC
TATGGATGAACGAAATAGACAGATCGCTGAGATAGGTGCCTCACTGATTAAGCATTGGTAACTGTCAGAC
CAAGTTTACTCATATATACTTTAGATTGATTTAAAACTTCATTTTTAATTTAAAAGGATCTAGGTGAAGA
TCCTTTTTGATAATCTCATGACCAAAATCCCTTAACGTGAGTTTTCGTTCCACTGAGCGTCAGACCCCGT
AGAAAAGATCAAAGGATCTTCTTGAGATCCTTTTTTTCTGCGCGTAATCTGCTGCTTGCAAACAAAAAAA
CCACCGCTACCAGCGGTGGTTTGTTTGCCGGATCAAGAGCTACCAACTCTTTTTCCGAAGGTAACTGGCT
TCAGCAGAGCGCAGATACCAAATACTGTCCTTCTAGTGTAGCCGTAGTTAGGCCACCACTTCAAGAACTC
TGTAGCACCGCCTACATACCTCGCTCTGCTAATCCTGTTACCAGTGGCTGCTGCCAGTGGCGATAAGTCG
TGTCTTACCGGGTTGGACTCAAGACGATAGTTACCGGATAAGGCGCAGCGGTCGGGCTGAACGGGGGGTT
CGTGCACACAGCCCAGCTTGGAGCGAACGACCTACACCGAACTGAGATACCTACAGCGTGAGCATTGAGA
AAGCGCCACGCTTCCCGAAGGGAGAAAGGCGGACAGGTATCCGGTAAGCGGCAGGGTCGGAACAGGAGAG
CGCACGAGGGAGCTTCCAGGGGGAAACGCCTGGTATCTTTATAGTCCTGTCGGGTTTCGCCACCTCTGAC
TTGAGCGTCGATTTTTGTGATGCTCGTCAGGGGGGCGGAGCCTATGGAAAAACGCCAGCAACGCGGCCTT
TTTACGGTTCCTGGCCTTTTGCTGGCCTTTTGCTCACATGTTCTTTCCTGCGTTATCCCCTGATTCTGTG
GATAACCGTATTACCGCCTTTGAGTGAGCTGATACCGCTCGCCGCAGCCGAACGACCGAGCGCAGCGAGT
CAGTGAGCGAGGAAGCGGAAGAGCGCCCAATACGCAAACCGCCTCTCCCCGCGCGTTGGCCGATTCATTA
ATGCAGCTGGCACGACAGGTTTCCCGACTGGAAAGCGGGCAGTGAGCGCAACGCAATTAATGTGAGTTAG
CTCACTCATTAGGCACCCCAGGCTTTACACTTTATGCTTCCGGCTCGTATGTTGTGTGGAATTGTGAGCG
GATAACAATTTCACACAGGAAACAGCT
