>Addgene plasmid #1581 | L3617 | addgene partial sequence | sequence record 16718 | 1581_m13reverse
GNGCCTGCGGTCGACTCTAGAGGATCCCCAATTCTTGAGACTTCCACTATCTTCTCTGGCACCCTCCACT
ACGCGTAGGCGTCTCTCGCTTCGTGTATTCCCGGGAAGCCGGGTTCCCGTCTCTCCCGCCGCTGCCGCTG
CCGCACACAGCTTTACACCTCGTAGAATCCCCAAAGAGGGGCGTGGCTTGCGGGTGCCAACATCCTCCTG
CCGAGGAAGAAGCAGGCACTCATCACTCGCATCATCAACCTCGGGATTGGCCAAAGGACCCAAAGGTATG
TTTCGAATGATACTAACATAACATAGAACATTTTCAGGAGGACCCTTGGAGGGTACCGAGCTCAGAAAAA
ATGACTGCTCCAAAGAAGAAGCGTAAGGTACCGGTAGAAAAAATGAGTAAAGGAGAAGAACTTTTCACTG
GAGTTGTCCCAATTCTTGTTGAATTAGATGGTGATGTTAATGGGCACAAATTTTCTGTCAGTGGAGAGGG
TGAAGGTGATGCAACATACGGAAAACTTACCCTTAAATTTATTTGCACTACTGGAAAACTACCTGTTCCA
TGGGTAAGTTTAAACATATATATACTAACTAACCCTGATTATTTAAATTTTCAGCCAACACTTGTCACTA
CTCTCACTTATGGTGTTCAATGCTTCTCGAGATACCCAGATCATATGAAACAGCATGACTTTTTCAAGAG
TGCCATGCCCGAAGGTTATGTACAGGAAAGAACTATATTTTTCAAAGATGACGGGAACTACAAGACACGT
AAGTTTAAACAGTTCGGTACTAACTAACCATACATATTTAAATTTTCAGGTGCTGAAGTCAAGTTTGAAG
GTGATACCCTTGTTAATAGAATCGAGTTAAAAGGTATTGATTTTAAAGAAGATGGAAACATTCTTGGACA
CAAATTGGAATACAACTTCAACTCACACAACGTATACATCACTGCCGACAAACAAAAGAATGGGGATCAA
AGCGGTAAGTTTAACATGATTTACTAACTAACTAATCTGANTTAAATTTTCCAAACTNCNAATTAGACNC
ACATNGAAANGGAAGCGTTCACTAGCANACNTTTTCACAAATACTCCATNGGGATGGCCTGTCTTTACAA
AAACNTTACTGTCCAACAATCTGCCNTTCAAAATCCANGAAANAAACNNAGGNCCTCTGANTNGAACCCC
GCGGGANACNTGGNAGGAGANATAAAAGNCCGGGGGAAACAAANNCCCNNAAAGACCGAATNNCNGNTTN
CCNNTNGGGAANANCCNTTNAANGGGGGGAACCGGGTCCATNACCTGGAANCCCTCCCGGGA
